Addgene plasmid #11327: pRL-TK let7 D
Depositing lab: Phil Sharp. Depositing organization: Massachusetts Institute of Technology. Publication: Specificity of microRNA target selection in translational repression. Doench JG, Sharp PA. Genes Dev. 2004 Mar 1. 18(5):504-11. 10.1101/gad.1184404 PubMed 15014042.
Backbone
  Vector backbone: pRL-TK
  Backbone manufacturer: Promega
  Backbone size w/o insert (bp): 4045
  Vector type: Luciferase
Growth in bacteria
  Bacterial resistance: Ampicillin, 100 μg/mL
  Growth temperature: 37°C
  Growth strain: DH5alpha
  Copy number: High Copy
Gene/Insert
  Gene/Insert name: 2 binding sites for let-7a miRNA
  Mutation: Mutation D from figure 4A of paper.
  Tag / fusion protein: Rr-luc (N terminal on backbone)
  Cloning method: Restriction Enzyme; 5′ cloning site See comment (unknown if destroyed); 3′ cloning site See comment (unknown if destroyed)
  Sequencing primers: 5′ Don't know
Terms and licenses: Academic/Nonprofit Terms; Industry Terms: Not Available to Industry
Depositor comments: 2 let-7a sites were inserted into the XbaI site in the 3' UTR of the pRL-TK plasmid.
How to cite: pRL-TK let7 D was a gift from Phil Sharp (Addgene plasmid # 11327 ; http://n2t.net/addgene:11327 ; RRID:Addgene_11327)
