[The description below was written by a language model from this plasmid's Addgene catalogue record.]
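Description:
pRL-TK let7 D is a Renilla luciferase reporter plasmid built on the commercial pRL-TK backbone (about 4 kb without insert). It is designed to measure microRNA-mediated repression in transfected mammalian cells. The plasmid is maintained at high copy in standard E. coli cloning strains under ampicillin selection. In the pRL-TK vector family, Renilla reniformis luciferase (listed in the record as Rr-luc) is expressed from the herpes simplex virus thymidine kinase promoter, which gives modest constitutive expression. No feature table accompanies this entry, so the promoter, polyadenylation signal and other backbone elements are inferred from the named backbone rather than listed explicitly.

The insert consists of two binding sites for the let-7a miRNA, placed in the XbaI site within the 3' UTR downstream of the luciferase coding region. The record does not say whether that site survived cloning. Although the record lists the luciferase as an N-terminal tag, the sites are untranslated regulatory sequence in the reporter transcript, not a protein fusion. When let-7a engages these sites, reporter output falls, so luciferase activity reflects how effectively the miRNA recognises its target. This version carries a variant of the sites designated "mutation D", defined in a figure of the associated publication. The record does not describe the nucleotide changes.

The associated study concerned the specificity of microRNA target selection in translational repression. This construct therefore appears to belong to a series of site variants compared to establish which features of miRNA–target pairing are needed for repression, although the record itself does not describe such a series. Such assays are typically normalised against a co-transfected second luciferase reporter.
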