>Addgene plasmid #11327 | pRL-TK let7 D | addgene partial sequence | sequence record 18198 | EBV-rev 5'-GTGGTTTGTCCAAACTCATC-3'
CGGTGTTAGCTTTGTGAAAACTTGGTACACTAGTTGAGGGTTAGACGTTGTATAGTTCCGGTGAGGGTTA
GACGTTGTATAGTTCTCGAGGTACCTGTTAGCTTTGTGAAAACTTTCTAGAATTATTGTTCATTTTTGAG
AACTCGCTCAACGAACGATTTGATATATTTTCCCATTTCATCAGGTGCATCTTCTTGCGAAAAATGAAGA
CCTTTTACTTTGACAAATTCAGTATTAGGAAACTTCTTGGCACCTTCAACAATAGCATTGGAAAAGAATC
CTGGGTCCGATTCAATAAACATTTTTGGTAAATCATCACTTGCACGTAGATAAGCATTATAATTCCTAAC
AATTTGTACAACGTCAGGTTTACCACCTTTTACTAACGGGATTTCACGAGGCCATGATAATGTTGGACGA
CGAACTTCACCTTTCTCTTTGAATGGTTCAAGATATGCTGCAAATTCTTCTGGTTCTAACTTTCTCATGA
TTTTTGATGGCAACATGGTTTCCACGAAGAAGTTATTCTCCAAAACCATTTTTTCTCCTTCTTCAGATTT
GATCAACGCAATATCTTCTTCAATATCAGGCCATTCATCCCATGATTCAATCACATCTACTACACTTTCA
GCGTGAACTATTGCTTTGATCTTATCTTGATGCTCATAGCTATAATGAAATGCCAAACAAGCACCCCAAT
CATGGCCGACAAAAATGATCTTCTTTG
